>Addgene plasmid #109660 | actc1b-mKate2-rab9b | addgene full sequence | sequence record 224792 | Addgene NGS Result
GCAAGTTTGTACAAAAAAGCAGGCTGCCACCATGGTGAGCGAGCTGATTAAGGAGAACATGCACATGAAG
CTGTACATGGAGGGCACCGTGAACAACCACCACTTCAAGTGCACATCCGAGGGCGAAGGCAAGCCCTACG
AGGGCACCCAGACCATGAGAATCAAGGCGGTCGAGGGCGGCCCTCTCCCCTTCGCCTTCGACATCCTGGC
TACCAGCTTCATGTACGGCAGCAAAACCTTCATCAACCACACCCAGGGCATCCCCGACTTCTTTAAGCAG
TCCTTCCCCGAGGGCTTCACATGGGAGAGAGTCACCACATACGAAGACGGGGGCGTGCTGACCGCTACCC
AGGACACCAGCCTCCAGGACGGCTGCCTCATCTACAACGTCAAGATCAGAGGGGTGAACTTCCCATCCAA
CGGCCCTGTGATGCAGAAGAAAACACTCGGCTGGGAGGCCTCCACCGAGACCCTGTACCCCGCTGACGGC
GGCCTGGAAGGCAGAGCCGACATGGCCCTGAAGCTCGTGGGCGGGGGCCACCTGATCTGCAACTTGAAGA
CCACATACAGATCCAAGAAACCCGCTAAGAACCTCAAGATGCCCGGCGTCTACTATGTGGACAGAAGACT
GGAAAGAATCAAGGAGGCCGACAAAGAGACCTACGTCGAGCAGCACGAGGTGGCTGTGGCCAGATACTGC
GACCTCCCTAGCAAACTGGGGCACAGAGACCCAGCTTTCTTGTACAAAGTGGTGAGTGGGAAGAGCCTCT
TGCTGAAGGTCATTCTTCTGGGGGATGGCGGCGTGGGCAAAAGCTCCCTCATGAACCGATATGTGACGGA
CCGCTTCGACTCGCAGTCTTTCCATACCATCGGTGTCGAATTCCTTAACCGCGACCTCGAAATCGATGGT
CGGCTGGTCACCCTACAGATCTGGGACACGGCAGGCCAGGAGCGATTCAAGAGCCTGCGCACACCTTTTT
ACCGTGGTGCAGATTGCTGTCTGCTCACGTTCGCAGTGGATGACCTGCAGAGCTTCCAGAATCTGGGCTG
CTGGAAAAAGGAGTTCATGTATTATTCAGATGTACGAGACCCGGAGCGCTTCCCCTTTGTAGTGCTGGGA
AACAAGGTAGACAAGGAAGAGCGTGAGGTCGGTGAGGATGAGGCCAGGGCCTGGTGTGAAGAAAATGGCT
GCTGTCCGTACTTTGAAACCAGTGCAAAGGACGACACAAATGTGGGGGCTGCTTTCGAAGCCGCTGTTCG
GGAGGTTCTGGCTAGCGAGGACCCCATTGACCACACCTTGCTGAGCAGTTCCATCGATCTCCATGGAAAC
CGTAAAGTGACCCGCTCGTCCTGCTGTTGAGGTGCCTCTAACAACTTTATTATACATAGTTGATAATTCA
CTGGCCGTCGTTTTACGGTACCATCGATGATGATCCAGACATGATAAGATACATTGATGAGTTTGGACAA
ACCACAACTAGAATGCAGTGAAAAAAATGCTTTATTTGTGAAATTTGTGATGCTATTGCTTTATTTGTAA
CCATTATAAGCTGCAATAAACAAGTTAACAACAACAATTGCATTCATTTTATGTTTCAGGTTCAGGGGGA
GGTGTGGGAGGTTTTTTAAAGCAAGTAAAACCTCTACAAATGTGGTATGGCTGATTATGATCCTCTAGAT
CAGATCTGCGAAGATACGGCCACGGGTGCTCTTGATCCTGTGGCTGATTTTGGACTGTGCTGCTCGCAGC
TGCTGATGAATCACATACTTCCTCCATTTTCTTCCACTGATTGACTGTTATAATTTCCCTAATTTCCAGG
TCAAGGTGCTGTGCATTGTGGTAATAGATGTGACATGACGTCACTTCCAAAGGACCAATGAACATGTCTG
ACCAATTTCATATAATGTGAAAACGATTTTCATAGGCAGAATAAATAACATTTAAATTAAACTGGGCATC
AGCGCAATTCAATTGGTTTGGTAATAGCAAGGGAAAATAGAATGAAGTGATCTCCAAAAAATAAGTACTT
TTTGACTGTAAATAAAATTGTAAGGAGTAAAAAGTACTTTTTTTTCTAAAAAAATGTAATTAAGTAAAAG
TAAAAGTATTGATTTTTAATTGTACTCAAGTAAAGTAAAAATCCCCAAAAATAATACTTAAGTACAGTAA
TCAAGTAAAATTACTCAAGTACTTTACACCTCTGGTTCTTGACCCCCTACCTTCAGCAAGCCCAGCAGAT
CCACTAGTTCTAGAGCGGCCGCCACCGCGGTGGAGCTCCAGCTTTTGTTCCCTTTAGTGAGGGTTAATTG
CGCGCTTGGCGTAATCATGGTCATAGCTGTTTCCTGTGTGAAATTGTTATCCGCTCACAATTCCACACAA
CATACGAGCCGGAAGCATAAAGTGTAAAGCCTGGGGTGCCTAATGAGTGAGCTAACTCACATTAATTGCG
TTGCGCTCACTGCCCGCTTTCCAGTCGGGAAACCTGTCGTGCCAGCTGCATTAATGAATCGGCCAACGCG
CGGGGAGAGGCGGTTTGCGTATTGGGCGCTCTTCCGCTTCCTCGCTCACTGACTCGCTGCGCTCGGTCGT
TCGGCTGCGGCGAGCGGTATCAGCTCACTCAAAGGCGGTAATACGGTTATCCACAGAATCAGGGGATAAC
GCAGGAAAGAACATGTGAGCAAAAGGCCAGCAAAAGGCCAGGAACCGTAAAAAGGCCGCGTTGCTGGCGT
TTTTCCATAGGCTCCGCCCCCCTGACGAGCATCACAAAAATCGACGCTCAAGTCAGAGGTGGCGAAACCC
GACAGGACTATAAAGATACCAGGCGTTTCCCCCTGGAAGCTCCCTCGTGCGCTCTCCTGTTCCGACCCTG
CCGCTTACCGGATACCTGTCCGCCTTTCTCCCTTCGGGAAGCGTGGCGCTTTCTCATAGCTCACGCTGTA
GGTATCTCAGTTCGGTGTAGGTCGTTCGCTCCAAGCTGGGCTGTGTGCACGAACCCCCCGTTCAGCCCGA
CCGCTGCGCCTTATCCGGTAACTATCGTCTTGAGTCCAACCCGGTAAGACACGACTTATCGCCACTGGCA
GCAGCCACTGGTAACAGGATTAGCAGAGCGAGGTATGTAGGCGGTGCTACAGAGTTCTTGAAGTGGTGGC
CTAACTACGGCTACACTAGAAGAACAGTATTTGGTATCTGCGCTCTGCTGAAGCCAGTTACCTTCGGAAA
AAGAGTTGGTAGCTCTTGATCCGGCAAACAAACCACCGCTGGTAGCGGTGGTTTTTTTGTTTGCAAGCAG
CAGATTACGCGCAGAAAAAAAGGATCTCAAGAAGATCCTTTGATCTTTTCTACGGGGTCTGACGCTCAGT
GGAACGAAAACTCACGTTAAGGCATTTTGGTCATGAGATTATCAAAAAGGATCTTCACCTAGATCCTTTT
AAATTAAAAATGAAGTTTTAAATCAATCTAAAGTATATATGAGTAAACTTGGTCTGACAGTTACCAATGC
TTAATCAGTGAGGCACCTATCTCAGCGATCTGTCTATTTCGTTCATCCATAGTTGCCTGACTCCCCGTCG
TGTAGATAACTACGATACGGGAGGGCTTACCATCTGGCCCCAGTGCTGCAATGATACCGCGAGACCCACG
CTCACCGGCTCCAGATTTATCAGCAATAAACCAGCCAGCCGGAAGGGCCGAGCGCAGAAGTGGTCCTGCA
ACTTTATCCGCCTCCATCCAGTCTATTAATTGTTGCCGGGAAGCTAGAGTAAGTAGTTCGCCAGTTAATA
GTTTGCGCAACGTTGTTGCCATTGCTACAGGCATCGTGGTGTCACGCTCGTCGTTTGGTATGGCTTCATT
CAGCTCCGGTTCCCAACGATCAAGGCGAGTTACATGATCCCCCATGTTGTGCAAAAAAGCGGTTAGCTCC
TTCGGTCCTCCGATCGTTGTCAGAAGTAAGTTGGCCGCAGTGTTATCACTCATGGTTATGGCAGCACTGC
ATAATTCTCTTACTGTCATGCCATCCGTAAGATGCTTTTCTGTGACTGGTGAGTACTCAACCAAGTCATT
CTGAGAATAGTGTATGCGGCGACCGAGTTGCTCTTGCCCGGCGTCAATACGGGATAATACCGCGCCACAT
AGCAGAACTTTAAAAGTGCTCATCATTGGAAAACGTTCTTCGGGGCGAAAACTCTCAAGGATCTTACCGC
TGTTGAGATCCAGTTCGATGTAACCCACTCGTGCACCCAACTGATCTTCAGCATCTTTTACTTTCACCAG
CGTTTCTGGGTGAGCAAAAACAGGAAGGCAAAATGCCGCAAAAAAGGGAATAAGGGCGACACGGAAATGT
TGAATACTCATACTCTTCCTTTTTCAATATTATTGAAGCATTTATCAGGGTTATTGTCTCATGAGCGGAT
ACATATTTGAATGTATTTAGAAAAATAAACAAATAGGGGTTCCGCGCACATTTCCCCGAAAAGTGCCACC
TAAATTGTAAGCGTTAATATTTTGTTAAAATTCGCGTTAAATTTTTGTTAAATCAGCTCATTTTTTAACC
AATAGGCCGAAATCGGCAAAATCCCTTATAAATCAAAAGAATAGACCGAGATAGGGT
[37 nt withheld, positions 4608-4644]
AAAGAACGTGGACTCCAACGTCAAAGG
[32 nt withheld, positions 4672-4703]
GCTGGCTAAGAACTCATCAGCCTCCCCGGTCCATCTACCCACGTACCAATGCACCAATTGGCCACAATGA
CGGCTACTACATGGTGCCATTCCTTCCTCTTTATAGGAATGGAGACTACCTCCTGTCCAACAATGCTCTT
GGATACGAGTACGCCTACCTGTTGGACCCAGGTCATTGCACAACACCAGAAATGCCCTCTGATCTGCAAA
AGACGTGAATATCTGTTCAGACACCCATATCCACTCTGTTCCACACAGGTCAGAGGTTTGTCCAGGAGTT
CTTGACAGAGGTGTAAAAAGTACTCAAAAATTTTACTCAAGTGAAAGTACAAGTACTTAGGGAAAATTTT
ACTCAATTAAAAGTAAAAGTATCTGGCTAGAATCTTACTTGAGTAAAAGTAAAAAAGTACTCCATTAAAA
TTGTACTTGAGTATTAAGGAAGTAAAAGTAAAAGCAAGAAAGAAAACTAGAGATTCTTGTTTAAGCTTTT
AATCTCAAAAAACATTAAATGAAATGCATACAAGGTTTTATCCTGCTTTAGAACTGTTTGTATTTAATTA
TCAAACTATAAGACAGACAATCTAATGCCAGTACACGCTACTCAAAGTTGTAAAACCTCAGATTTAACTT
CAGTAGAAGCTGATTCTCAAAATTGTTAGTGTCAAGCCTAGCTCTTTTGGGGCTGAAAAGCAATCCTGCA
GTGCTGAAAAGCCTCTCACAGGCAGCCGATGCGGGAAGAGGTGTATTAGTCTTGATAGAGAGGCTGCAAA
TAGCAGGAAACGTGAGCAGAGACTCCCTGGTGTCTGAAACACAGGCCAGATGGGCCCTCGAGCAGGAAAC
AGCTATGACCATGATTACGCCAAGCTATCAACTTTGTATAGAAAAGTTGGCACGCGCAGATTCCGTGTGG
GCCTGGTAATATCTTACCATTTTAAGCTATTTTAAGATTAGGGAAAAAAATTAAATAAAACTACTTTAAA
ATTACTTTCCTTAAAAAGCAACATATTTATTTAGTTTTTGTTTAACTGGCTCAAGATTGTAATATTTTAC
TTTTACATGTTTTTTTAAGTACCTAAATGTGTTCAAAAGTAAAGTATGTTATTGTTTTTTTTTTTTAATG
TTAGCTAAGCTTTAAATTGTAATATATTACTTTTAAAAGTGACTTTTTAAAAATGTAAATAAAAAAGTAA
CTATAAATGTGTAATGCATGTTATTTCTGTGGGTTTTTAATTTTCATCTCAACTGGGCTTACAATTTTAA
CATAATAAAAATCAAATCAAATCAAATCAGGCCCTTATTTGTCACATACACTCTTGTATACTGAAATAAA
CTAAATGTTGAGAAAAATTTAAATACACCAAAATAACGCATACCTTTTTTGTAATTACCTAAGTAAAACA
TTTAGTTCCTTTTTTAAGTGACTCAAGATTGTAATCTATTAATTGTAAAAGATAAAACTAGTGATCAATC
TGACGTGCTTCTATGCAGCCTGTGAGATTAATTGTGATGTTTAATTATTAAACAATTTAAATGGATCAAA
CATTTCACATGTGCTTATTGTGTCCAACAAAACCAGCAGAAGCACTTAAAAATATTGCATGACAACATGA
GTTTTTAATGTAAATTATATATACTTCCTAAACGAAGTTAATCATATTTCTAAAATAATAATGTCATTGA
AATATTTAAATAAATGATAAGCTTTAGTTGATTCAACATAAAATTGAAAGCAATAAGGACTTTTTTTTTT
TACAGCGGTGAAGCAAAAGCATGTAATAATCATATAATATAATAAATAAATAAATAAATAATGGCTCTTG
GTGCAAATATGAACACTTTAAATAAATATAGAATAAATATGATCAATAAGTCATAACGATGTGTTTTATG
TTGATTATAATTTAAACATGTTTCTAACGCAAGTTTTAAAAACTGTTTTAAAGTATTATTTTAAGTTATA
AGATCAATTTGACTCAACATTTTGTAGTGAAAATATGTTGTGTAAAATTAATATAATATACACTATAAAA
ATGCAGGGTTCCACACAATACATTAATGTTGTCCCAACACAAATCGATTAAGTTAACAAATATATGTGGA
TTGAACATAAAAAATTAAGTTGTCCCAATGAAATCTCAAGAATTGTGTTGTTTCAGCTCATTTTAAATAA
GTAGTTTTAACAAGTAAAAAATAACATATTTTTGAGTGTGTATATATATATATTACAAAATATAATAATA
TAAAATGTAAAAGATATAAACCATGCTACATATATTTAAGAGCTATTTTGCACATTACTTTTTTGCAAGC
CATTTTAGTGTTTTTTTTACAAATATATATTAGCTAAATATACAATATCTTAAATATACAATTAATCAGA
CATGCAATTAATGCATTTAACCTACATAAAAATACATGATCAACATATGTTTTATGCTGATTACAACTAA
ATCAAACGTAATGAAATTAATTTATAAAAGCGATTTAAATATGTCAATATTTTAAGTTAAAATCACTTGA
AACCTACTATAAATGAACTTAAATTAAAAAAATCTCCTTTAATTCCAATGCAACAGTGTTGTTTTTTCAG
CTGAGGACCCCCGGTGCAGATGGTTGGCCCCCGGCCCGCTATTCTAAGGAAGCCTTTCTTAATTTTAGGG
CGGCGCTGCATGCGCTCAGATCAGATTCACGGGTGGAGAGGGTTATTTTCTCTTTTTTATTTTTTCTTGC
CTGCTCATATTTGGGCCTGTGTGAACCCCAGGCTCCGCCTCGGCCCCCAGGAGCCGCTCTTATTTAAAGG
GGATCCTCGCCTTCAGTCTTCGTCCCAGTGGAAGCATCAGTCTTGTGATAACAACTTGGTGAGTCCTACA
GACCAGCGCTCGACTCTAGGCTTTAAATGCATTGATTTCTCTGGATTAGCTACCGGGAGAGTTTTAACTT
TGCTTATTAGTCTTGTGCTCGAACTGCTAGGTTTAAAGAGTGTTTTCTCTAATGCATGCATGAAGCGACA
GCTGAAAACCAGAAATAGAGCGTTTGTCCTCCTGTTAAACTCTAGCCTTTCTTTGGCATTTGTCAGTCCG
AGTCTTCAGCTGCCGGCAGGAGATTGGGTTTCAGTAACACTTGCTGAGCACAAACTACACGTGCTTTCTT
CAGATTTAATTCATTATTAATCATTCTAGATTTAAATGATGTTCTTACTCATTGCTGATTATTTTAGCCT
TGCGGAGCAGATTAAATGAGCACGTGTTTCATTAAGATTGATTTAAATATAATTAATATTTCACCACTGT
AGTTTTAAAATTGCCTTCTAAGTCATGGTTGATTTTTAATAGGTATCGGCTCTAATTAGATTACTATTTT
GGTTTTTAAATGTTATTTCTATTTCATTTGTAGGCTCGTTTTTAATGTGATTTTATTAGATTCTAGTTTT
AAAATCATCTCTTAGCCTTAATGAGCAGACTGAATGAACATGTTTCATTAAGATTAACTTCATTATAATG
AATTATTTAATCATTCTAGTGGGTTATAAATCAGCTCTATTTAAATTAATTGTCGTGTTTATTTCTATTT
AATTTTTGATTATTTTTTCAGGGTCGTTTTTATGTGATTTTTTCCCGTTTCTAATTTTAAACTAATTGTT
TGATTTTTATATGATTCGACTCTTTTTAAATGAATTGTTTTGCTTTTTTTATTGAGCATATATATATTAT
ACAATTTCAATCAACAATTGTTGTGCTTTTTAAATGTTGTTTCTATTTCATTTCTAGGGTCGATTTTATT
CGATTCTAGTTTTAAAATCGTGATTTTTAACTTCTAACCTTACTGAGCAGACTGAATGAACATGTTTCAT
CAAGATTAACTTCATTATAGTTAATTATTGAATCGTGCTAGTGGTTTATAAATCAGCTCTATTTAAATTA
ATCATCATCATTATTTCTATTTAATTTTTATTATTTCTTTAGGATTATTTTTATGTGATTTTTTTCACGT
TCTAGTTTTAAACTCAATGCTCATTACTGCTCACCCTTGCTGAGCAGTCTTTCGTTAAGATTAAATTAAT
TAATAACCATTCTAGTTTTAAAACAGTGTCTTAAGGCATAGCTGATATTTTACAAGTTTACTATTTAATA
TATCTCCTTTCTTTTTTTAGGGTCGATTTCATCTGATTTGATTAATTTTTATTATCTTCACTAAGCTTTT
TGTTCTAGGTTTTATTCTCAGTATTATTACTGTTATATTTGAACTGAATTTCTCCTCATAGTTTATTCAT
TTTATTTATTTATTTTTTGTTTATTCGCTATTTTGTATTTTAGTTTTTAATTAGAAATTTTATTAGAATC
GTTTTGAACTAGTTTTTATGCACTCTAACATTAATATTAAATCATAACTATTATTTTTATTATAATTTAT
TTGTGTTTATCTTTTTGTGTAGCTTTCATGTGTTTTTATTTTAGTTTTATTATGTTTGCATTGAATTTTT
TGGACTAGTTTATATAACGATATACAGAAAAGCCATGACAACAAATGTTTTTATAATACCTATTAAGTAT
AAGCTAATCAGATTTCCACTATTCTGTTCAAAGTTAACATTATTAGCCATTCTGATGGATCATTTGACAT
TTGTCATATGTCTTTATGAACACTGCTCTTTCAGATGCCACTTTTAAAGCTGTTTTTTACAGTAAATGAA
CGTTTATTATTATGACATTATTTCCTAAGGCCTCTAGAGTACAGCAGGATGTGGCGTGTGCATTACCGTG
TAATTATGCTGACTGTAAATGTGCATTTATAGACTGTCAGCATGTCTGACTGTGCGCTGTTGTGATTGGT
CCTGCACAGACCAAG
Features (pLannotate 1.2.2; 21 found; start..end, strand, type, name):
      2..22      +  protein_bind   attB1: mutant version of attB; core recombination site for the Gateway® BP reaction BP Clonase™
     32..727     +  CDS            mKate2: mKate2 is a basic (constitutively fluorescent) red fluorescent protein published in 2009, derived from Entacmaea quadricolor. It is reported to be a rapidly-maturing monomer with moderate acid sensitivity.
    729..753     -  protein_bind   attB2: mutant version of attB; recombination site for the Gateway® BP reaction BP Clonase™
    755..1357    +  CDS            Rab9b: RAB9B_MOUSE - Experimental evidence at protein level: Swiss-Prot protein existence level 1. Involved in the transport of proteins between the endosomes and the trans Golgi network. From Mus musculus (Mouse).
   1372..1392    -  protein_bind   attB3: mutant version of attB; core recombination site for the Gateway® BP reaction BP Clonase™
   1396..1416    +  CDS            lacZα (fragment): LacZα fragment of β-galactosidase; lacZ fragment
   1432..1566    -  polyA_signal   SV40 poly(A) signal: SV40 polyadenylation signal
   1589..1672    -  CDS            large T antigen (fragment): large T antigen from SV40 (simian virus 40)
   2238..2278    -  misc_feature   MCS (fragment): pBluescript multiple cloning site
   2291..2309    -  promoter       T3 promoter: promoter for bacteriophage T3 RNA polymerase
   2354..2370    -  protein_bind   lac operator: The lac repressor binds to the lac operator to inhibit transcription in E. coli. This inhibition can be relieved by adding lactose or isopropyl-β-D-thiogalactopyranoside (IPTG). lac repressor encoded by lacI
   2378..2408    -  promoter       lac promoter: promoter for the E. coli lac operon
   2423..2444    -  protein_bind   CAP binding site: CAP binding activates transcription in the presence of cAMP. E. coli catabolite activator protein
   2457..2549    -  CDS            lacI (fragment): lac repressor; lacI; The lac repressor binds to the lac operator to inhibit transcription in E. coli. This inhibition can be relieved by adding lactose or isopropyl-β-D-thiogalactopyranoside (IPTG).
   2732..3320    -  rep_origin     ori: high-copy-number ColE1/pMB1/pBR322/pUC origin of replication
   3491..4351    -  CDS            AmpR: β-lactamase; bla; confers resistance to ampicillin, carbenicillin, and related antibiotics
   4352..4456    -  promoter       AmpR promoter: bla
   4482..4703    -  rep_origin     M13 ori (fragment) (sequence partly withheld): M13 bacteriophage origin of replication; arrow indicates direction of (+) strand synthesis
   4703..4990    +  CDS            tyr (fragment) (sequence partly withheld): TYRO_ORYLA - Also known as tyro. Experimental evidence at transcript level: Swiss-Prot protein existence level 2. This is a copper-containing oxidase that functions in the formation of pigments such as melanins and other polyphenolic compounds. From Oryzias latipes (Japanese rice fish) (Japanese killifish).
   5572..5592    +  protein_bind   attB4: mutant version of attB; core recombination site for the Gateway® BP reaction BP Clonase™
   6493..6509    -  promoter       copia promoter (fragment): strong promoter from the Drosophila transposable element copia (Sinclair et al., 1986)
