[The description below was written by a language model from this plasmid's Addgene catalogue record and pLannotate feature annotations shown in this document.]
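Description:
actc1b-mKate2-rab9b is a zebrafish expression plasmid of about 9.5 kb, assembled by Gateway recombination into the destination backbone pDEST-actc1b-mKate2-ccdb, and intended for muscle-specific expression of a red fluorescent Rab GTPase fusion. It is propagated in E. coli as a high-copy plasmid through a ColE1/pUC-type origin and selected with ampicillin via the β-lactamase gene and its promoter. Remnants of a pBluescript-type cloning vector are also annotated (lac promoter/operator, T3 promoter, partial MCS, lacZα fragment and a partial M13 origin) but play no role in the fish.

The payload is an mKate2 coding sequence, a monomeric, rapidly maturing red fluorescent protein, placed between attB1 and attB2 sites and followed directly by the zebrafish rab9b open reading frame, which ends before an attB3 site. mKate2 therefore sits at the N terminus of rab9b, with the attB2 scar acting as the linker. The automated annotation matched the insert to mouse Rab9b, a GTPase involved in transport between endosomes and the trans-Golgi network, but the catalogue entry specifies the D. rerio gene. An SV40 polyadenylation signal lies downstream. The actc1b muscle promoter named in the record is not annotated as a feature. It presumably lies in the large unannotated stretch between the attB4 site and attB1, where only a short, probably spurious, copia promoter match was called. A fragment resembling medaka tyrosinase next to the backbone is likewise unexplained by the record. The construct is used to visualise rab9b localisation in zebrafish muscle cells in vivo, and its associated publication used in vivo cell biological screening to study T-tubule formation.
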