Addgene plasmid #109660: actc1b-mKate2-rab9b
Purpose: Muscle specific zebrafish expression of mKate2 fused to rab9b
Depositing lab: Rob Parton. Depositing organization: University of Queensland, Institute for Molecular Bioscience. Publication: In vivo cell biological screening identifies an endocytic capture mechanism for T-tubule formation. Hall TE, Martel N, Ariotti N, Xiong Z, Lo HP, Ferguson C, Rae J, Lim YW, Parton RG. Nat Commun. 2020 Jul 24;11(1):3711. doi: 10.1038/s41467-020-17486-w. PubMed 32709891.
Backbone
  Vector backbone: pDEST-actc1b-mKate2-ccdb
  Vector type: Zebrafish plasmids
Growth in bacteria
  Bacterial resistance: Ampicillin, 100 μg/mL
  Growth temperature: 37°C
  Growth strain: DH5alpha
  Copy number: High Copy
Gene/Insert
  Gene/Insert name: rab9b
  Species: D. rerio (zebrafish)
  Entrez Gene: rab9b (a.k.a. si:dkey-169h1.8)
  Tag / fusion protein: mKate2 (N terminal on insert)
  Cloning method: Gateway Cloning
Terms and licenses: Academic/Nonprofit Terms; Industry Terms: Not Available to Industry
How to cite: actc1b-mKate2-rab9b was a gift from Rob Parton (Addgene plasmid # 109660 ; http://n2t.net/addgene:109660 ; RRID:Addgene_109660)
